>Addgene plasmid #158358 | MAC-SARS-CoV-2 NSP7 | addgene full sequence | sequence record 309521 | Addgene NGS Result
GGCCAGCAAAAGGCCAGGAACCGTAAAAAGGCCGCGTTGCTGGCGTTTTTCCATAGGCTCCGCCCCCCTG
ACGAGCATCACAAAAATCGACGCTCAAGTCAGAGGTGGCGAAACCCGACAGGACTATAAAGATACCAGGC
GTTTCCCCCTGGAAGCTCCCTCGTGCGCTCTCCTGTTCCGACCCTGCCGCTTACCGGATACCTGTCCGCC
TTTCTCCCTTCGGGAAGCGTGGCGCTTTCTCATAGCTCACGCTGTAGGTATCTCAGTTCGGTGTAGGTCG
TTCGCTCCAAGCTGGGCTGTGTGCACGAACCCCCCGTTCAGCCCGACCGCTGCGCCTTATCCGGTAACTA
TCGTCTTGAGTCCAACCCGGTAAGACACGACTTATCGCCACTGGCAGCAGCCACTGGTAACAGGATTAGC
AGAGCGAGGTATGTAGGCGGTGCTACAGAGTTCTTGAAGTGGTGGCCTAACTACGGCTACACTAGAAGAA
CAGTATTTGGTATCTGCGCTCTGCTGAAGCCAGTTACCTTCGGAAAAAGAGTTGGTAGCTCTTGATCCGG
CAAACAAACCACCGCTGGTAGCGGTGGTTTTTTTGTTTGCAAGCAGCAGATTACGCGCAGAAAAAAAGGA
TCTCAAGAAGATCCTTTGATCTTTTCTACGGGGTCTGACGCTCAGTGGAACGAAAACTCACGTTAAGGGA
TTTTGGTCATGAGATTATCAAAAAGGATCTTCACCTAGATCCTTTTAAATTAAAAATGAAGTTTTAAATC
AATCTAAAGTATATATGAGTAAACTTGGTCTGACAGTTACCAATGCTTAATCAGTGAGGCACCTATCTCA
GCGATCTGTCTATTTCGTTCATCCATAGTTGCCTGACTCCCCGTCGTGTAGATAACTACGATACGGGAGG
GCTTACCATCTGGCCCCAGTGCTGCAATGATACCGCGAGACCCACGCTCACCGGCTCCAGATTTATCAGC
AATAAACCAGCCAGCCGGAAGGGCCGAGCGCAGAAGTGGTCCTGCAACTTTATCCGCCTCCATCCAGTCT
ATTAATTGTTGCCGGGAAGCTAGAGTAAGTAGTTCGCCAGTTAATAGTTTGCGCAACGTTGTTGCCATTG
CTACAGGCATCGTGGTGTCACGCTCGTCGTTTGGTATGGCTTCATTCAGCTCCGGTTCCCAACGATCAAG
GCGAGTTACATGATCCCCCATGTTGTGCAAAAAAGCGGTTAGCTCCTTCGGTCCTCCGATCGTTGTCAGA
AGTAAGTTGGCCGCAGTGTTATCACTCATGGTTATGGCAGCACTGCATAATTCTCTTACTGTCATGCCAT
CCGTAAGATGCTTTTCTGTGACTGGTGAGTACTCAACCAAGTCATTCTGAGAATAGTGTATGCGGCGACC
GAGTTGCTCTTGCCCGGCGTCAATACGGGATAATACCGCGCCACATAGCAGAACTTTAAAAGTGCTCATC
ATTGGAAAACGTTCTTCGGGGCGAAAACTCTCAAGGATCTTACCGCTGTTGAGATCCAGTTCGATGTAAC
CCACTCGTGCACCCAACTGATCTTCAGCATCTTTTACTTTCACCAGCGTTTCTGGGTGAGCAAAAACAGG
AAGGCAAAATGCCGCAAAAAAGGGAATAAGGGCGACACGGAAATGTTGAATACTCATACTCTTCCTTTTT
CAATATTATTGAAGCATTTATCAGGGTTATTGTCTCATGAGCGGATACATATTTGAATGTATTTAGAAAA
ATAAACAAATAGGGGTTCCGCGCACATTTCCCCGAAAAGTGCCACCTGACGTCGACGGATCGGGAGATCT
CCCGATCCCCTATGGTGCACTCTCAGTACAATCTGCTCTGATGCCGCATAGTTAAGCCAGTATCTGCTCC
CTGCTTGTGTGTTGGAGGTCGCTGAGTAGTGCGCGAGCAAAATTTAAGCTACAACAAGGCAAGGCTTGAC
CGACAATTGCATGAAGAATCTGCTTAGGGTTAGGCGTTTTGCGCTGCTTCGCGATGTACGGGCCAGATAT
ACGCGTTGACATTGATTATTGACTAGTTATTAATAGTAATCAATTACGGGGTCATTAGTTCATAGCCCAT
ATATGGAGTTCCGCGTTACATAACTTACGGTAAATGGCCCGCCTGGCTGACCGCCCAACGACCCCCGCCC
ATTGACGTCAATAATGACGTATGTTCCCATAGTAACGCCAATAGGGACTTTCCATTGACGTCAATGGGTG
GAGTATTTACGGTAAACTGCCCACTTGGCAGTACATCAAGTGTATCATATGCCAAGTACGCCCCCTATTG
ACGTCAATGACGGTAAATGGCCCGCCTGGCATTATGCCCAGTACATGACCTTATGGGACTTTCCTACTTG
GCAGTACATCTACGTATTAGTCATCGCTATTACCATGGTGATGCGGTTTTGGCAGTACATCAATGGGCGT
GGATAGCGGTTTGACTCACGGGGATTTCCAAGTCTCCACCCCATTGACGTCAATGGGAGTTTGTTTTGGC
ACCAAAATCAACGGGACTTTCCAAAATGTCGTAACAACTCCGCCCCATTGACGCAAATGGGCGGTAGGCG
TGTACGGTGGGAGGTCTATATAAGCAGAGCTCTCCCTATCAGTGATAGAGATCTCCCTATCAGTGATAGA
GATCGTCGACGAGCTCGTTTAGTGAACCGTCAGATCGCCTGGAGACGCCATCCACGCTGTTTTGACCTCC
ATAGAAGACACCGGGACCGATCCAGCCTCCGGACTCTAGCGTTTAAACTTAAGCTTGGTACCGAGCTCGG
ATCCACTAGTCCAGTGTGGTGGAATTCTGCAGATATCAACAAGTTTGTACAAAAAAGCAGGCTCCACCAT
GAGCAAGATGAGCGACGTAAAATGCACGTCAGTTGTTCTCTTGAGCGTCCTGCAACAACTCAGAGTGGAG
TCTAGTTCCAAGCTCTGGGCTCAATGCGTTCAGCTTCACAATGACATTCTGTTGGCGAAAGATACCACGG
AGGCATTCGAGAAGATGGTCTCACTTCTGAGCGTTCTCCTGTCAATGCAAGGGGCGGTCGATATCAATAA
ATTGTGTGAGGAAATGCTCGACAACCGGGCGACATTGCAGGACCCAGCTTTCTTGTACAAAGTGGTTGAT
ATCAAGGCCGCCGACATCACCAGCCTGTACAAGAAAGTGGGGTGGAGCCATCCCCAGTTCGAGAAGGGCG
GAGGATCTGGCGGCGGAAGCGGCGGAGGAAGCTGGTCCCACCCTCAGTTTGAGAAAGGCACCGAGCTGGG
CAGCACCATGGCCAGCTACCCCTACGACGTGCCCGACTACGCCAAGGACAACACCGTGCCCCTGAAGCTG
ATCGCCCTGCTGGCCAACGGCGAGTTCCACTCTGGCGAGCAGCTGGGCGAGACACTGGGCATGAGCAGAG
CCGCCATCAACAAGCACATCCAGACCCTGCGGGACTGGGGCGTGGACGTGTTCACAGTGCCCGGCAAGGG
CTACAGCCTGCCCGAGCCCATCCAGCTGCTGAACGCCAAGCAGATCCTGGGCCAGCTGGATGGCGGATCT
GTGGCCGTGCTGCCCGTGATCGACAGCACCAACCAGTATCTGCTCGACCGGATCGGCGAGCTGAAGTCCG
GCGACGCCTGTATCGCCGAGTACCAGCAGGCCGGCAGAGGCGGCAGGGGCAGAAAGTGGTTCAGCCCCTT
CGGCGCCAACCTGTACCTGAGCATGTTCTGGAGACTGGAACAGGGCCCAGCCGCCGCTATTGGCCTGAGC
CTGGTCATCGGCATCGTGATGGCCGAGGTGCTGCGGAAGCTGGGCGCCGACAAAGTGCGCGTGAAGTGGC
CCAACGACCTGTATCTGCAGGACCGGAAGCTGGCCGGCATCCTGGTGGAACTGACCGGCAAAACAGGCGA
CGCCGCCCAGATCGTGATCGGCGCTGGCATCAACATGGCCATGCGGCGGGTGGAAGAGAGCGTGGTCAAC
CAGGGCTGGATCACCCTGCAGGAAGCCGGCATCAACCTGGACCGGAACACCCTGGCCGCCATGCTGATCA
GAGAGCTGAGAGCCGCCCTGGAACTGTTCGAGCAGGAAGGCCTGGCCCCCTACCTGAGCAGATGGGAGAA
GCTGGACAACTTCATCAACCGGCCCGTGAAACTGATCATCGGCGACAAAGAGATCTTCGGCATCAGCCGG
GGCATCGACAAGCAGGGGGCCCTGCTCCTGGAACAGGACGGCATCATCAAGCCCTGGATGGGCGGCGAGA
TCAGCCTGCGGAGCGCCGAGAAGTGATGACTCGAGTCTAGAGGGCCCGTTTAAACCCGCTGATCAGCCTC
GACTGTGCCTTCTAGTTGCCAGCCATCTGTTGTTTGCCCCTCCCCCGTGCCTTCCTTGACCCTGGAAGGT
GCCACTCCCACTGTCCTTTCCTAATAAAATGAGGAAATTGCATCGCATTGTCTGAGTAGGTGTCATTCTA
TTCTGGGGGGTGGGGTGGGGCAGGACAGCAAGGGGGAGGATTGGGAAGACAATAGCAGGCATGCTGGGGA
TGCGGTGGGCTCTATGGCTTCTGAGGCGGAAAGAACCAGCTGGGGCTCTAGGGGGTATCCCC
[124 nt withheld, positions 4613-4736]
C
[91 nt withheld, positions 4738-4828]
AGGGTGATGGTTCACGTACCTAGAAGTTCCTATTCCGAAGTTCCTATTCTCTAGAAAGTATAGGAACTTC
CTTGGCCAAAAAGCCTGAACTCACCGCGACGTCTGTCGAGAAGTTTCTGATCGAAAAGTTCGACAGCGTC
TCCGACCTGATGCAGCTCTCGGAGGGCGAAGAATCTCGTGCTTTCAGCTTCGATGTAGGAGGGCGTGGAT
ATGTCCTGCGGGTAAATAGCTGCGCCGATGGTTTCTACAAAGATCGTTATGTTTATCGGCACTTTGCATC
GGCCGCGCTCCCGATTCCGGAAGTGCTTGACATTGGGGAATTCAGCGAGAGCCTGACCTATTGCATCTCC
CGCCGTGCACAGGGTGTCACGTTGCAAGACCTGCCTGAAACCGAACTGCCCGCTGTTCTGCAGCCGGTCG
CGGAGGCCATGGATGCGATCGCTGCGGCCGATCTTAGCCAGACGAGCGGGTTCGGCCCATTCGGACCGCA
AGGAATCGGTCAATACACTACATGGCGTGATTTCATATGCGCGATTGCTGATCCCCATGTGTATCACTGG
CAAACTGTGATGGACGACACCGTCAGTGCGTCCGTCGCGCAGGCTCTCGATGAGCTGATGCTTTGGGCCG
AGGACTGCCCCGAAGTCCGGCACCTCGTGCACGCGGATTTCGGCTCCAACAATGTCCTGACGGACAATGG
CCGCATAACAGCGGTCATTGACTGGAGCGAGGCGATGTTCGGGGATTCCCAATACGAGGTCGCCAACATC
TTCTTCTGGAGGCCGTGGTTGGCTTGTATGGAGCAGCAGACGCGCTACTTCGAGCGGAGGCATCCGGAGC
TTGCAGGATCGCCGCGGCTCCGGGCGTATATGCTCCGCATTGGTCTTGACCAACTCTATCAGAGCTTGGT
TGACGGCAATTTCGATGATGCAGCTTGGGCGCAGGGTCGATGCGACGCAATCGTCCGATCCGGAGCCGGG
ACTGTCGGGCGTACACAAATCGCCCGCAGAAGCGCGGCCGTCTGGACCGATGGCTGTGTAGAAGTACTCG
CCGATAGTGGAAACCGACGCCCCAGCACTCGTCCGAGGGCAAAGGAATAGCACGTACTACGAGATTTCGA
TTCCACCGCCGCCTTCTATGAAAGGTTGGGCTTCGGAATCGTTTTCCGGGACGCCGGCTGGATGATCCTC
CAGCGCGGGGATCTCATGCTGGAGTTCTTCGCCCACCCCAACTTGTTTATTGCAGCTTATAATGGTTACA
AATAAAGCAATAGCATCACAAATTTCACAAATAAAGCATTTTTTTCACTGCATTCTAGTTGTGGTTTGTC
CAAACTCATCAATGTATCTTATCATGTCTGTATACCGTCGACCTCTAGCTAGAGCTTGGCGTAATCATGG
TCATAGCTGTTTCCTGTGTGAAATTGTTATCCGCTCACAATTCCACACAACATACGAGCCGGAAGCATAA
AGTGTAAAGCCTGGGGTGCCTAATGAGTGAGCTAACTCACATTAATTGCGTTGCGCTCACTGCCCGCTTT
CCAGTCGGGAAACCTGTCGTGCCAGCTGCATTAATGAATCGGCCAACGCGCGGGGAGAGGCGGTTTGCGT
ATTGGGCGCTCTTCCGCTTCCTCGCTCACTGACTCGCTGCGCTCGGTCGTTCGGCTGCGGCGAGCGGTAT
CAGCTCACTCAAAGGCGGTAATACGGTTATCCACAGAATCAGGGGATAACGCAGGAAAGAACATGTGAGC
AAAA
Features (pLannotate 1.2.2; 24 found; start..end, strand, type, name):
     48..636     -  rep_origin     ori: high-copy-number ColE1/pMB1/pBR322/pUC origin of replication
    807..1667    -  CDS            AmpR: β-lactamase; bla; confers resistance to ampicillin, carbenicillin, and related antibiotics
   1668..1772    -  promoter       AmpR promoter: bla
   1831..1883    -  misc_feature   bom (fragment): basis of mobility region from pBR322
   2038..2417    +  enhancer       CMV enhancer: human cytomegalovirus immediate early enhancer
   2418..2621    +  promoter       CMV promoter: human cytomegalovirus (CMV) immediate early promoter
   2623..2642    +  promoter       PLtetO-1 promoter (fragment): modified phage lambda PL promoter with tet operator sites (Lutz and Bujard, 1997)
   2644..2663    +  promoter       PLtetO-1 promoter (fragment): modified phage lambda PL promoter with tet operator sites (Lutz and Bujard, 1997)
   2671..2704    +  promoter       TRE3GV promoter (fragment): 3rd-generation Tet-responsive promoter that can be activated by binding of Tet-On® 3G, optimized for retroviral and lentiviral vectors
   2839..2863    +  protein_bind   attB1: mutant version of attB; recombination site for the Gateway® BP reaction BP Clonase™
   3122..3146    -  protein_bind   attB2: mutant version of attB; recombination site for the Gateway® BP reaction BP Clonase™
   3334..4293    +  CDS            birA: BIRA_ECOLI - Also known as bioR, dhbB. Experimental evidence at protein level: Swiss-Prot protein existence level 1. Acts both as a biotin--[acetyl-CoA-carboxylase] ligase and a biotin-operon repressor. In the presence of ATP, BirA activates biotin to form the BirA-biotinyl-5'-adenylate (BirA-bio-5'-AMP or holoBirA) complex. HoloBirA can either transfer the biotinyl moiety to the biotin carboxyl carrier protein (BCCP) subunit of acetyl-CoA carboxylase, or bind to the biotin operator site and inhibit transcription of the operon. From Escherichia coli (strain K12).
   4343..4567    +  polyA_signal   bGH poly(A) signal: bovine growth hormone polyadenylation signal
   4571..4592    +  promoter       SV40 promoter (fragment): SV40 enhancer and early promoter
   4613..4846    +  rep_origin     f1 ori (fragment) (sequence partly withheld): f1 bacteriophage origin of replication; arrow indicates direction of (+) strand synthesis
   4851..4898    +  protein_bind   FRT: FLP-mediated recombination occurs in the 8-bp core sequence TCTAGAAA (Turan and Bode, 2011). FLP recombinase from the Saccharomyces cerevisiae 2μ plasmid
   4906..5928    +  CDS            HygR: aminoglycoside phosphotransferase from E. coli; aph(4)-Ia; confers resistance to hygromycin
   5938..6063    +  CDS            ble (fragment): BLE_KLEPN - Experimental evidence at protein level: Swiss-Prot protein existence level 1. Binding protein with a strong affinity to the bleomycin family of antibiotics. Binds to CL990; an antimitotic-antibiotic compound. From Klebsiella pneumoniae.
   6058..6179    +  polyA_signal   SV40 poly(A) signal: SV40 polyadenylation signal
   6252..6268    -  protein_bind   lac operator: The lac repressor binds to the lac operator to inhibit transcription in E. coli. This inhibition can be relieved by adding lactose or isopropyl-β-D-thiogalactopyranoside (IPTG). lac repressor encoded by lacI
   6276..6306    -  promoter       lac promoter: promoter for the E. coli lac operon
   6321..6342    -  protein_bind   CAP binding site: CAP binding activates transcription in the presence of cAMP. E. coli catabolite activator protein
   6355..6447    -  CDS            lacI (fragment): lac repressor; lacI; The lac repressor binds to the lac operator to inhibit transcription in E. coli. This inhibition can be relieved by adding lactose or isopropyl-β-D-thiogalactopyranoside (IPTG).
   6449..6582    -  rep_origin     RSF ori (fragment): Plasmids containing the RSF 1030 origin of replication can be propagated in E. coli cells that contain additional plasmids with compatible origins.
