[The description below was written by a language model from this plasmid's Addgene catalogue record and pLannotate feature annotations shown in this document.]
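Description:
MAC-SARS-CoV-2 NSP7 is a mammalian expression plasmid built on the MAC-tag-C Gateway destination backbone, carrying the coding sequence for SARS-CoV-2 non-structural protein 7 (a cleavage product of the ORF1ab polyprotein) fused at its C terminus to the MAC-tag. It is propagated in E. coli as a high-copy plasmid through a ColE1/pUC-type origin and selected with ampicillin via the β-lactamase gene. The remaining bacterial annotations (bom, f1 ori, lac promoter/operator, lacI and RSF ori fragments) are partial backbone remnants.

The expression cassette is driven by the CMV enhancer and immediate early promoter, followed by short matches to tet operator-containing promoters. This suggests a tetracycline-regulatable CMV/TetO arrangement, although the record does not state inducibility explicitly. The NSP7 insert sits between attB1 and attB2 sites left by Gateway recombination. Downstream lies a birA-derived open reading frame, the biotin ligase component of the tag that provides proximity-dependent biotinylation. The other parts of the MAC-tag are not individually annotated in the feature table. A bGH polyadenylation signal terminates the transcript. After it come an FRT site directly upstream of a hygromycin resistance gene that has no annotated promoter of its own, and an SV40 poly(A) signal. This layout is typical of vectors designed for FLP-mediated integration into a genomic FRT landing site, where insertion activates hygromycin resistance and yields isogenic stable cell lines.

According to the associated publication, the construct is intended for mapping protein interaction networks. A single tagged bait supports both affinity purification and proximity labeling followed by mass spectrometry, here applied to host interactors of viral NSP7.
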