Addgene plasmid #158358: MAC-SARS-CoV-2 NSP7
Purpose: MAC-tagged gene expression
Depositing lab: Markku Varjosalo. Depositing organization: University of Helsinki, Institute of Biotechnology. Publication: Combined proximity labeling and affinity purification-mass spectrometry workflow for mapping and visualizing protein interaction networks. Liu X, Salokas K, Weldatsadik RG, Gawriyski L, Varjosalo M. Nat Protoc. 2020 Aug 10. pii: 10.1038/s41596-020-0365-x. doi: 10.1038/s41596-020-0365-x. PubMed 32778839.
Backbone
  Vector backbone: MAC-tag-C (#108077)
  Vector type: Mammalian Expression
Growth in bacteria
  Bacterial resistance: Ampicillin, 100 μg/mL
  Growth temperature: 37°C
  Growth strain: DH5alpha
  Copy number: High Copy
Gene/Insert
  Gene/Insert name: SARS-CoV-2 NSP7
  Species: Other
  Entrez Gene: ORF1ab (a.k.a. GU280_gp01)
  Tag / fusion protein: MAC-tag (C terminal on backbone)
  Cloning method: Gateway Cloning
Terms and licenses: Academic/Nonprofit Terms; Industry Terms
How to cite: MAC-SARS-CoV-2 NSP7 was a gift from Markku Varjosalo (Addgene plasmid # 158358 ; http://n2t.net/addgene:158358 ; RRID:Addgene_158358)
